>Addgene plasmid #239027 | pAAV-hSyn-ADAR2-2a-Fezf2 sesRNA-2a-tTA2-WPRE | addgene full sequence | sequence record 472769 | Addgene NGS Result
TCATGACCAAAATCCCTTAACGTGAGTTTTCGTTCCACTGAGCGTCAGACCCCGTAGAAAAGATCAAAGG
ATCTTCTTGAGATCCTTTTTTTCTGCGCGTAATCTGCTGCTTGCAAACAAAAAAACCACCGCTACCAGCG
GTGGTTTGTTTGCCGGATCAAGAGCTACCAACTCTTTTTCCGAAGGTAACTGGCTTCAGCAGAGCGCAGA
TACCAAATACTGTTCTTCTAGTGTAGCCGTAGTTAGGCCACCACTTCAAGAACTCTGTAGCACCGCCTAC
ATACCTCGCTCTGCTAATCCTGTTACCAGTGGCTGCTGCCAGTGGCGATAAGTCGTGTCTTACCGGGTTG
GACTCAAGACGATAGTTACCGGATAAGGCGCAGCGGTCGGGCTGAACGGGGGGTTCGTGCACACAGCCCA
GCTTGGAGCGAACGACCTACACCGAACTGAGATACCTACAGCGTGAGCTATGAGAAAGCGCCACGCTTCC
CGAAGGGAGAAAGGCGGACAGGTATCCGGTAAGCGGCAGGGTCGGAACAGGAGAGCGCACGAGGGAGCTT
CCAGGGGGAAACGCCTGGTATCTTTATAGTCCTGTCGGGTTTCGCCACCTCTGACTTGAGCGTCGATTTT
TGTGATGCTCGTCAGGGGGGCGGAGCCTATGGAAAAACGCCAGCAACGCGGCCTTTTTACGGTTCCTGGC
CTTTTGCTGGCCTTTTGCTCACATGTCCTGCAGGCAGCTGCGCGCTCGCTCGCTCACTGAGGCCGCCCGG
GCGTCGGGCGACCTTTGGTCGCCCGGCCTCAGTGAGCGAGCGAGCGCGCAGAGAGGGAGTGGCCAACTCC
ATCACTAGGGGTTCCTGCGGCCGCACGCGTGTGTCTAGACTGCAGAGGGCCCTGCGTATGAGTGCAAGTG
GGTTTTAGGACCAGGATGAGGCGGGGTGGGGGTGCCTACCTGACGACCGACCCCGACCCACTGGACAAGC
ACCCAACCCCCATTCCCCAAATTGCGCATCCCCTATCAGAGAGGGGGAGGGGAAACAGGATGCGGCGAGG
CGCGTGCGCACTGCCAGCTTCAGCACCGCGGACAGTGCCTTCGCCCCCGCCTGGCGGCGCGCGCCACCGC
CGCCTCAGCACTGAAGGCGCGCTGACGTCACTCGCCGGTCCCCCGCAAACTCCCCTTCCCGGCCACCTTG
GTCGCGTCCGCGCCGCCGCCGGCCCAGCCGGACCGCACCACGCGAGGCGCGAGATAGGGGGGCACGGGCG
CGACCATCTGCGCTGCGGCGCCGGCGACTCAGCGCTGCCTCAGTCTGCGGTGGGCAGCGGAGGAGTCGTG
TCGTGCCTGAGAGCGCAGTCGAGAAGGTACCGGATCCGCCACCATGGATATAGAAGATGAAGAAAACATG
AGTTCCAGCAGCACTGATGTGAAGGAAAACCGCAATCTGGACAACGTGTCCCCCAAGGATGGCAGCACAC
CTGGGCCTGGCGAGGGCTCTCAGCTCTCCAATGGGGGTGGTGGTGGCCCCGGCAGAAAGCGGCCCCTGGA
GGAGGGCAGCAATGGCCACTCCAAGTACCGCCTGAAGAAAAGGAGGAAAACACCAGGGCCCGTCCTCCCC
AAGAACGCCCTGATGCAGCTGAATGAGATCAAGCCTGGTTTGCAGTACACACTCCTGTCCCAGACTGGGC
CCGTGCACGCGCCTTTGTTTGTCATGTCTGTGGAGGTGAATGGCCAGGTTTTTGAGGGCTCTGGTCCCAC
AAAGAAAAAGGCAAAACTCCATGCTGCTGAGAAGGCCTTGAGGTCTTTCGTTCAGTTTCCTAATGCCTCT
GAGGCCCACCTGGCCATGGGGAGGACCCTGTCTGTCAACACGGACTTCACATCTGACCAGGCCGACTTCC
CTGACACGCTCTTCAATGGTTTTGAAACTCCTGACAAGGCGGAGCCTCCCTTTTACGTGGGCTCCAATGG
GGATGACTCCTTCAGTTCCAGCGGGGACCTCAGCTTGTCTGCTTCCCCGGTGCCTGCCAGCCTAGCCCAG
CCTCCTCTCCCTGTCTTACCACCATTCCCACCCCCGAGTGGGAAGAATCCCGTGATGATCTTGAACGAAC
TGCGCCCAGGACTCAAGTATGACTTCCTCTCCGAGAGCGGGGAGAGCCATGCCAAGAGCTTCGTCATGTC
TGTGGTCGTGGATGGTCAGTTCTTTGAAGGCTCGGGGAGAAACAAGAAGCTTGCCAAGGCCCGGGCTGCG
CAGTCTGCCCTGGCCGCCATTTTTAACTTGCACTTGGATCAGACGCCATCTCGCCAGCCTATTCCCAGTG
AGGGTCTTCAGCTGCATTTACCGCAGGTTTTAGCTGACGCTGTCTCACGCCTGGTCCTGGGTAAGTTTGG
TGACCTGACCGACAACTTCTCCTCCCCTCACGCTCGCAGAAAAGTGCTGGCTGGAGTCGTCATGACAACA
GGCACAGATGTTAAAGATGCCAAGGTGATAAGTGTTTCTACAGGAACAAAATGTATTAATGGTGAATACA
TGAGTGATCGTGGCCTTGCATTAAATGACTGCCATGCAGAAATAATATCTCGGAGATCCTTGCTCAGATT
TCTTTATACACAACTTGAGCTTTACTTAAATAACAAAGATGATCAAAAAAGATCCATCTTTCAGAAATCA
GAGCGAGGGGGGTTTAGGCTGAAGGAGAATGTCCAGTTTCATCTGTACATCAGCACCTCTCCCTGTGGAG
ATGCCAGAATCTTCTCACCACATGAGCCAATCCTGGAAGAACCAGCAGATAGACACCCAAATCGTAAAGC
AAGAGGACAGCTACGGACCAAAATAGAGTCTGGTGAGGGGACGATTCCAGTGCGCTCCAATGCGAGCATC
CAAACGTGGGACGGGGTGCTGCAAGGGGAGCGGCTGCTCACCATGTCCTGCAGTGACAAGATTGCACGCT
GGAACGTGGTGGGCATCCAGGGATCCCTGCTCAGCATTTTCGTGGAGCCCATTTACTTCTCGAGCATCAT
CCTGGGCAGCCTTTACCACGGGGACCACCTTTCCAGGGCCATGTACCAGCGGATCTCCAACATAGAGGAC
CTGCCACCTCTCTACACCCTCAACAAGCCTTTGCTCAGTGGCATCAGCAATGCAGAAGCACGGCAGCCAG
GGAAGGCCCCCAACTTCAGTGTCAACTGGACGGTAGGCGACTCCGCTATTGAGGTCATCAACGCCACGAC
TGGGAAGGATGAGCTGGGCCGCGCGTCCCGCCTGTGTAAGCACGCGTTGTACTGTCGCTGGATGCGTGTG
CACGGCAAGGTTCCCTCCCACTTACTACGCTCCAAGATTACCAAGCCCAACGTGTACCATGAGTCCAAGC
TGGCGGCAAAGGAGTACCAGGCCGCCAAGGCGCGTCTGTTCACAGCCTTCATCAAGGCGGGGCTGGGGGC
CTGGGTGGAGAAGCCCACCGAGCAGGACCAGTTCTCACTCACGCCCGCTACTAACTTCAGCCTGCTGAAG
CAGGCTGGAGACGTGGAGGAGAACCCTGGACCTGAATTCCGCAGCCAGGCTGGCCAGTTTGGCGTTCTCC
AGCAGAAAAAGCTTGGGGTGAGCAGCCAGGGAAGTGGGGGCCTGTGCGTTGAGGAGGCCGGATAGGAAAA
GGTGGCCTCCGAGGAGCTCCGAAGGTGGGTAAGCGGTGGAGTCCAGGTAGTTGAAGTAGTAGAGAGAGCC
GCTGGCAGGCAGCCCCACGGCGCGCCAGAGGGCAGAGGAAGTCTTCTAACATGCGGTGACGTGGAGGAGA
ATCCCGGCCCTTTAATTAACTCTAGACTGGACAAGAGCAAAGTCATAAACTCTGCTCTGGAATTACTCAA
TGAAGTCGGTATCGAAGGCCTGACGACAAGGAAACTCGCTCAAAAGCTGGGAGTTGAGCAGCCTACCCTG
TACTGGCACGTGAAGAACAAGCGGGCCCTGCTCGATGCCCTGGCAATCGAGATGCTGGACAGGCATCATA
CCCACTTCTGCCCCCTGGAAGGCGAGTCATGGCAAGACTTTCTGCGGAACAACGCCAAGTCATTCCGCTG
TGCTCTCCTCTCACATCGCGACGGGGCTAAAGTGCATCTCGGCACCCGCCCAACAGAGAAACAGTACGAA
ACCCTGGAAAATCAGCTCGCGTTCCTGTGTCAGCAAGGCTTCTCCCTGGAGAACGCACTGTACGCTCTGT
CCGCCGTGGGCCACTTTACACTGGGCTGCGTATTGGAGGATCAGGAGCATCAAGTAGCAAAAGAGGAAAG
AGAGACACCTACCACCGATTCTATGCCCCCACTTCTGAGACAAGCAATTGAGCTGTTCGACCATCAGGGA
GCCGAACCTGCCTTCCTTTTCGGCCTGGAACTAATCATATGTGGCCTGGAAAAACAGCTAAAGTGCGAAA
GCGGCGGACCGGCCGACGCCCTTGACGATTTTGACTTAGACATGCTCCCAGCCGATGCCCTTGACGACTT
TGACCTTGATATGCTGCCTGCTGACGCTCTTGACGATTTTGACCTTGACATGCTCCCCGGGTAAGCTAGC
AATTCCGCTCGAGATAATCAACCTCTGGATTACAAAATTTGTGAAAGATTGACTGGTATTCTTAACTATG
TTGCTCCTTTTACGCTATGTGGATACGCTGCTTTAATGCCTTTGTATCATGCTATTGCTTCCCGTATGGC
TTTCATTTTCTCCTCCTTGTATAAATCCTGGTTAGTTCTTGCCACGGCGGAACTCATCGCCGCCTGCCTT
GCCCGCTGCTGGACAGGGGCTCGGCTGTTGGGCACTGACAATTCCGTGGTGTTTATTTGTGAAATTTGTG
ATGCTATTGCTTTATTTGTAACCATCTAGCTTTATTTGTGAAATTTGTGATGCTATTGCTTTATTTGTAA
CCATTATAAGCTGCAATAAACAAGTTAACAACAACAATTGCATTCATTTTATGTTTCAGGTTCAGGGGGA
GATGTGGGAGGTTTTTTAAAGCGGCCGCAGGAACCCCTAGTGATGGAGTTGGCCACTCCCTCTCTGCGCG
CTCGCTCGCTCACTGAGGCCGGGCGACCAAAGGTCGCCCGACGCCCGGGCTTTGCCCGGGCGGCCTCAGT
GAGCGAGCGAGCGCGCAGCTGCCTGCAGGGGCGCCTGATGCGGTATTTTCTCCTTACGCATCTGTGCGGT
ATTTCACACCGCATA
[95 nt withheld, positions 5196-5290]
T
[46 nt withheld, positions 5292-5337]
C
[141 nt withheld, positions 5339-5479]
CCTTTGACGTTGGAGTCCACGTTCTTT
[37 nt withheld, positions 5507-5543]
ACTCTATCTCGGGCTATTCTTTTGATTTATAAGGGATTTTGCCGATTTCGGTCTATTGGTTAAAAAATGA
GCTGATTTAACAAAAATTTAACGCGAATTTTAACAAAATATTAACGTTTACAATTTTATGGTGCACTCTC
AGTACAATCTGCTCTGATGCCGCATAGTTAAGCCAGCCCCGACACCCGCCAACACCCGCTGACGCGCCCT
GACGGGCTTGTCTGCTCCCGGCATCCGCTTACAGACAAGCTGTGACCGTCTCCGGGAGCTGCATGTGTCA
GAGGTTTTCACCGTCATCACCGAAACGCGCGAGACGAAAGGGCCTCGTGATACGCCTATTTTTATAGGTT
AATGTCATGATAATAATGGTTTCTTAGACGTCAGGTGGCACTTTTCGGGGAAATGTGCGCGGAACCCCTA
TTTGTTTATTTTTCTAAATACATTCAAATATGTATCCGCTCATGAGACAATAACCCTGATAAATGCTTCA
ATAATATTGAAAAAGGAAGAGTATGAGTATTCAACATTTCCGTGTCGCCCTTATTCCCTTTTTTGCGGCA
TTTTGCCTTCCTGTTTTTGCTCACCCAGAAACGCTGGTGAAAGTAAAAGATGCTGAAGATCAGTTGGGTG
CACGAGTGGGTTACATCGAACTGGATCTCAACAGCGGTAAGATCCTTGAGAGTTTTCGCCCCGAAGAACG
TTTTCCAATGATGAGCACTTTTAAAGTTCTGCTATGTGGCGCGGTATTATCCCGTATTGACGCCGGGCAA
GAGCAACTCGGTCGCCGCATACACTATTCTCAGAATGACTTGGTTGAGTACTCACCAGTCACAGAAAAGC
ATCTTACGGATGGCATGACAGTAAGAGAATTATGCAGTGCTGCCATAACCATGAGTGATAACACTGCGGC
CAACTTACTTCTGACAACGATCGGAGGACCGAAGGAGCTAACCGCTTTTTTGCACAACATGGGGGATCAT
GTAACTCGCCTTGATCGTTGGGAACCGGAGCTGAATGAAGCCATACCAAACGACGAGCGTGACACCACGA
TGCCTGTAGCAATGGCAACAACGTTGCGCAAACTATTAACTGGCGAACTACTTACTCTAGCTTCCCGGCA
ACAATTAATAGACTGGATGGAGGCGGATAAAGTTGCAGGACCACTTCTGCGCTCGGCCCTTCCGGCTGGC
TGGTTTATTGCTGATAAATCTGGAGCCGGTGAGCGTGGGTCTCGCGGTATCATTGCAGCACTGGGGCCAG
ATGGTAAGCCCTCCCGTATCGTAGTTATCTACACGACGGGGAGTCAGGCAACTATGGATGAACGAAATAG
ACAGATCGCTGAGATAGGTGCCTCACTGATTAAGCATTGGTAACTGTCAGACCAAGTTTACTCATATATA
CTTTAGATTGATTTAAAACTTCATTTTTAATTTAAAAGGATCTAGGTGAAGATCCTTTTTGATAATC
Features (pLannotate 1.2.2; 19 found; start..end, strand, type, name):
     77..665     +  rep_origin     ori: high-copy-number ColE1/pMB1/pBR322/pUC origin of replication
    738..765     +  repeat_region  AAV2 ITR (fragment): inverted terminal repeat of adeno-associated virus serotype 2 inverted
    794..821     +  repeat_region  AAV2 ITR (fragment): inverted terminal repeat of adeno-associated virus serotype 2 inverted
    901..1348    +  promoter       hSyn promoter: human synapsin I promoter; confers neuron-specific expression (Kügler et al., 2003)
   1374..3476    +  CDS            Adarb1: RED1_RAT - Also known as Red1. Experimental evidence at protein level: Swiss-Prot protein existence level 1. Catalyzes the hydrolytic deamination of adenosine to inosine in double-stranded RNA (dsRNA) referred to as A-to-I RNA editing. This may affect gene expression and function in a number of ways that include mRNA translation by changing codons and hence the amino acid sequence of proteins; pre-mRNA splicing by altering splice site recognition sequences; RNA stability by changing sequences involved in nuclease recognition; genetic stability in the case of RNA virus genomes by changing seque
   3537..3734    -  CDS            Fezf2 (fragment): FEZF2_MOUSE - Also known as Fez, Fezl, Zfp312. Experimental evidence at protein level: Swiss-Prot protein existence level 1. Transcription repressor. Required for the specification of corticospinal motor neurons and other subcerebral projection neurons. May play a role in layer and neuronal subtype-specific patterning of subcortical projections and axonal fasciculation. Controls the development of dendritic arborization and spines of large layer V pyramidal neurons. Plays a role in rostro-caudal patterning of the diencephalon and in prethalamic formation. From Mus musculus (Mouse).
   3801..4495    +  CDS            rtTA3 (fragment): reverse tetracycline transactivator 3 activates expression from Tet-responsive promoters in the presence of doxycycline
   4425..4535    +  CDS            VP48: 3 tandem repeats of the minimal activation domain of herpes simplex virus VP16 (Cheng et al., 2013)
   4566..4723    +  misc_feature   WPRE (fragment): woodchuck hepatitis virus posttranscriptional regulatory element
   4729..4813    +  misc_feature   WPRE (fragment): woodchuck hepatitis virus posttranscriptional regulatory element
   4812..4855    -  polyA_signal   SV40 poly(A) signal (fragment): SV40 polyadenylation signal
   4859..4926    -  polyA_signal   SV40 poly(A) signal (fragment): SV40 polyadenylation signal
   4999..5139    +  repeat_region  AAV2 ITR: inverted terminal repeat of adeno-associated virus serotype 2 inverted
   5144..5195    -  misc_feature   bom (fragment): basis of mobility region from pBR322
   5214..5669    +  rep_origin     f1 ori (sequence partly withheld): f1 bacteriophage origin of replication; arrow indicates direction of (+) strand synthesis
   5670..5719    -  misc_feature   bom (fragment): basis of mobility region from pBR322
   5821..5856    -  CDS            rop (fragment): Rop protein, which maintains plasmids at low copy number; rop
   5951..6055    +  promoter       AmpR promoter: bla
   6056..6916    +  CDS            AmpR: β-lactamase; bla; confers resistance to ampicillin, carbenicillin, and related antibiotics
