[The description below was written by a language model from this plasmid's Addgene catalogue record and pLannotate feature annotations shown in this document.]
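Description:
pAAV-hSyn-ADAR2-2a-Fezf2 sesRNA-2a-tTA2-WPRE is a 7,010 bp AAV transfer plasmid for mammalian expression, carrying an RNA-sensing cassette that reports the presence of mouse Fezf2 transcripts in neurons. It is maintained in bacteria through a high-copy ColE1/pUC-type origin with ampicillin resistance, and it also has an f1 origin. The expression cassette lies between AAV2 inverted terminal repeats, which allow packaging into recombinant AAV. The annotation finds one full ITR downstream and only short ITR fragments upstream, a common result for these repeat-rich, recombination-prone elements.

The human synapsin I promoter drives neuron-specific transcription of a single open reading frame. It begins with the A-to-I RNA editing enzyme ADAR2 (annotated as matching the rat Adarb1 protein), followed by a 2A peptide and then the sensor RNA (sesRNA). The sesRNA is annotated as a Fezf2 fragment on the reverse strand, consistent with a sequence complementary to the Fezf2 mRNA. A second 2A links it to the effector, the tetracycline-controlled transactivator tTA2. The annotation tool labels this region as an rtTA3 fragment with a VP16-derived activation domain, reflecting the similarity among Tet transactivators. WPRE fragments and SV40 polyadenylation signal fragments follow.

In this type of design, the sesRNA generally contains an in-frame stop codon that blocks translation of the downstream effector. Pairing with the target mRNA forms double-stranded RNA, and ADAR editing of that duplex removes the stop. The record does not describe this detail explicitly. Co-expressed ADAR2 supplements endogenous editing activity. The resulting tTA2 could then activate a separate Tet-responsive reporter or effector, giving access to Fezf2-expressing neurons for monitoring or manipulation.
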