Addgene plasmid #239027: pAAV-hSyn-ADAR2-2a-Fezf2 sesRNA-2a-tTA2-WPRE
Purpose: Expression of ADAR2, sesRNA in mammalian cells with hSyn promoter, with tTA2 as efRNA and ADAR2 overexpression.
Depositing lab: Josh Huang. Depositing organization: Duke University. Publication: Programmable RNA sensing for cell monitoring and manipulation. Qian Y, Li J, Zhao S, Matthews EA, Adoff M, Zhong W, An X, Yeo M, Park C, Yang X, Wang BS, Southwell DG, Huang ZJ. Nature. 2022 Oct;610(7933):713-721. doi: 10.1038/s41586-022-05280-1. Epub 2022 Oct 5. PubMed 36198803.
Backbone
  Vector backbone: pAAV
  Total vector size (bp): 7010
  Vector type: Mammalian Expression, AAV
Growth in bacteria
  Bacterial resistance: Ampicillin, 100 μg/mL
  Growth temperature: 30°C
  Growth strain: NEB Stable
  Copy number: High Copy
Gene/Insert
  Gene/Insert name: sesRNA for mouse Fezf2
  gRNA/shRNA sequence: CGCAGCCAGGCTGGCCAGTTTGGCGTTCTCCAGCAGAAAAAGCTTGGGGTGAGCAGCCAGGGAAGTGGGGGCCTGTGCGTTGAGGAGGCCGGATAGGAAAAGGTGGCCTCCGAGGAGCTCCGAAGGTGGGTAAGCGGTGGAGTCCAGGTAGTTGAAGTAGTAGAGAGAGCCGCTGGCAGGCAGCCCCAC
  Species: M. musculus (mouse)
  Entrez Gene: Fezf2 (a.k.a. Fez, Fezl, Zfp312)
  Promoter: hSyn
  Cloning method: Gibson Cloning
  Sequencing primers: 5′ gttcacagccttcatcaagg
Terms and licenses: Academic/Nonprofit Terms; Industry Terms: Not Available to Industry
How to cite: pAAV-hSyn-ADAR2-2a-Fezf2 sesRNA-2a-tTA2-WPRE was a gift from Josh Huang (Addgene plasmid # 239027 ; http://n2t.net/addgene:239027 ; RRID:Addgene_239027)
